Addgene plasmid #201128: plex_307-EYFP-ccdB-g418
Purpose: (Empty Backbone) pLEX_307 plasmid with N-terminal EYFP tag and g418 marker
Depositing lab: Alejandro Chavez. Depositing organization: University of California, San Diego (UCSD).
Backbone
  Vector backbone: plex_307
  Backbone size (bp): 10995
  Vector type: Mammalian Expression
  Promoter: EF-1α
  Selectable markers: Neomycin (select with G418)
  Tag / fusion protein: EYFP (N terminal on insert)
Growth in bacteria
  Bacterial resistance: Chloramphenicol and Ampicillin, 25 & 100 μg/mL
  Growth temperature: 30°C
  Growth strain: ccdB Survival
  Copy number: High Copy
Terms and licenses: Academic/Nonprofit Terms; Industry Terms: Not Available to Industry
Depositor comments: K207A mutation in EYFP will not affect plasmid function.
How to cite: plex_307-EYFP-ccdB-g418 was a gift from Alejandro Chavez (Addgene plasmid # 201128 ; http://n2t.net/addgene:201128 ; RRID:Addgene_201128)
