[The description below was written by a language model from this plasmid's Addgene catalogue record and pLannotate feature annotations shown in this document.]
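Description:
plex_307-EYFP-ccdB-g418 is an empty Gateway destination vector built on the pLEX_307 backbone (about 11 kb), catalogued as a mammalian expression plasmid. The feature table shows the architecture of a third-generation, self-inactivating HIV-1 lentiviral transfer vector: an RSV promoter fused to a truncated 5' LTR, the Ψ packaging signal with a gag fragment, RRE, cPPT/CTS, WPRE and a ΔU3 3' LTR followed by an SV40 poly(A) signal. In bacteria it replicates from a high-copy ColE1/pUC-type origin, also carries an f1 origin, and is selected with ampicillin (backbone bla) together with chloramphenicol (CmR within the Gateway cassette). Because it carries the gyrase poison ccdB, it must be propagated in a ccdB-tolerant strain.

The expression unit is driven by the constitutive EF-1α promoter, which reads into an EYFP coding sequence placed immediately upstream of the Gateway cassette (an attR site, CmR, ccdB, and a second attR site). An LR recombination with an entry clone replaces the CmR/ccdB cassette with the gene of interest, so that it is expressed as an N-terminal EYFP fusion, while loss of ccdB provides counterselection for recombinants in standard E. coli. A V5 epitope sequence lies just downstream of the second att site and could tag the C terminus if the insert lacks a stop codon and is in frame, though the record lists only the EYFP tag. A separate SV40 early promoter drives NeoR, allowing G418 selection of mammalian cells carrying the construct. The depositor notes a K207A substitution in EYFP that is stated not to affect plasmid function. The vector suits the generation of stably expressing, fluorescently tagged protein constructs for localisation or expression studies.
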