Features (pLannotate 1.2.2; 39 found; start..end, strand, type, name):
     23..89      +  CDS            small t antigen (fragment): SV40 (simian virus 40) small t antigen
     96..1274    +  promoter       EF-1α promoter: strong constitutive promoter for human elongation factor EF-1α
   1294..2010    +  CDS            EYFP: EYFP is a basic (constitutively fluorescent) green/yellow fluorescent protein published in 1996, derived from Aequorea victoria. It is reported to be a very rapidly-maturing weak dimer with high acid sensitivity.
   2035..2159    +  protein_bind   attR1: mutant version of attR; recombination site for the Gateway® LR reaction LR Clonase™
   2184..2214    +  promoter       lac UV5 promoter: E. coli lac promoter with an "up" mutation
   2238..2267    +  promoter       cat promoter (fragment): promoter of the E. coli cat gene encoding chloramphenicol acetyltransferase
   2268..2948    +  CDS            CmR: chloramphenicol acetyltransferase confers resistance to chloramphenicol
   3105..3263    +  CDS            ccdA (fragment): CCDA_ECO57 - Also known as H, letA. Experimental evidence at protein level: Swiss-Prot protein existence level 1. Antitoxin component of a type II toxin-antitoxin (TA) system which inhibits the post-segregational killing (PSK) of plasmid-free cells, also referred to as a plasmid addiction system. Binds to and blocks the activity of CcdB; will also remove bound CcdB protein from the CcdB-GyrA complex by forming a CcdA-CcdB complex, a process termed rejuvenation. Functions as a transcriptional corepressor for the ccdAB operon, repression also requires CcdB (By similarity). From Escherichia coli
   3268..3573    +  CDS            ccdB: CcdB, a bacterial toxin that poisons DNA gyrase; ccdB; Plasmids containing the ccdB gene cannot be propagated in standard E. coli strains.
   3614..3735    -  protein_bind   attR3: mutant version of attR; recombination site for the Gateway® LR reaction LR Clonase™
   3717..3737    -  protein_bind   attB2: mutant version of attB; core recombination site for the Gateway® BP reaction BP Clonase™
   3746..3787    +  CDS            V5 tag: epitope tag from simian virus 5
   3838..4426    +  misc_feature   WPRE: woodchuck hepatitis virus posttranscriptional regulatory element
   4477..4496    +  misc_feature   cPPT/CTS (fragment): central polypurine tract and central termination sequence of HIV-1
   4498..4731    +  LTR            3' LTR (ΔU3): self-inactivating 3' long terminal repeat (LTR) from HIV-1
   4809..4930    +  polyA_signal   SV40 poly(A) signal: SV40 polyadenylation signal
   4970..5105    +  rep_origin     SV40 ori: SV40 origin of replication
   5126..5144    -  promoter       T7 promoter: promoter for bacteriophage T7 RNA polymerase
   5152..5307    +  CDS            lacZα (fragment): LacZα fragment of β-galactosidase; lacZ fragment
   5312..5740    +  rep_origin     f1 ori (sequence partly withheld): f1 bacteriophage origin of replication; arrow indicates direction of (+) strand synthesis
   5793..5897    +  promoter       AmpR promoter: bla
   5898..6758    +  CDS            AmpR: β-lactamase; bla; confers resistance to ampicillin, carbenicillin, and related antibiotics
   6929..7517    +  rep_origin     ori: high-copy-number ColE1/pMB1/pBR322/pUC origin of replication
   7700..7792    +  CDS            lacI (fragment): lac repressor; lacI; The lac repressor binds to the lac operator to inhibit transcription in E. coli. This inhibition can be relieved by adding lactose or isopropyl-β-D-thiogalactopyranoside (IPTG).
   7805..7826    +  protein_bind   CAP binding site: CAP binding activates transcription in the presence of cAMP. E. coli catabolite activator protein
   7841..7871    +  promoter       lac promoter: promoter for the E. coli lac operon
   7875..7897    +  protein_bind   lac operator (fragment): The lac repressor binds to the lac operator to inhibit transcription in E. coli. This inhibition can be relieved by adding lactose or isopropyl-β-D-thiogalactopyranoside (IPTG). lac repressor encoded by lacI
   7940..7958    +  promoter       T3 promoter: promoter for bacteriophage T3 RNA polymerase
   7986..8212    +  promoter       RSV promoter: Rous sarcoma virus enhancer/promoter
   8213..8393    +  LTR            5' LTR (truncated): truncated 5' long terminal repeat (LTR) from HIV-1
   8440..8565    +  misc_feature   HIV-1 Ψ: packaging signal of human immunodeficiency virus type 1
   8549..8912    +  CDS            HIV-1 gag (fragment): gag protein from human immunodeficiency virus 1; gag
   9058..9291    +  misc_feature   RRE: The Rev response element (RRE) of HIV-1 allows for Rev-dependent mRNA export from the nucleus to the cytoplasm.
   9668..9694    +  CDS            Rev (fragment): human immunodeficiency virus 1 (HIV-1) Rev protein; rev; enhances nuclear export of unspliced and incompletely spliced viral mRNAs
   9701..9724    +  promoter       SV40 promoter (fragment): SV40 early promoter
   9725..9796    +  promoter       SV40 promoter (fragment): SV40 enhancer and early promoter
   9820..9955    +  rep_origin     SV40 ori: SV40 origin of replication
   9997..10791   +  CDS            NeoR/KanR: aminoglycoside phosphotransferase from Tn5; aph(3')-II (or nptII); confers resistance to neomycin, kanamycin, and G418 (Geneticin®)
  10839..10956   +  misc_feature   cPPT/CTS: central polypurine tract and central termination sequence of HIV-1
>Addgene plasmid #201128 | plex_307-EYFP-ccdB-g418 | addgene full sequence | sequence record 396318 | Addgene NGS Result
CTCGAGGCCTGCAGGTGCAAAGATGGATAAAGTTTTAAACAGAGAGGAATCTTTGCAGCTAATGGACCTT
CTAGGTCTTGAAAGGAGTGGGAATTGGCTCCGGTGCCCGTCAGTGGGCAGAGCGCACATCGCCCACAGTC
CCCGAGAAGTTGGGGGGAGGGGTCGGCAATTGAACCGGTGCCTAGAGAAGGTGGCGCGGGGTAAACTGGG
AAAGTGATGTCGTGTACTGGCTCCGCCTTTTTCCCGAGGGTGGGGGAGAACCGTATATAAGTGCAGTAGT
CGCCGTGAACGTTCTTTTTCGCAACGGGTTTGCCGCCAGAACACAGGTAAGTGCCGTGTGTGGTTCCCGC
GGGCCTGGCCTCTTTACGGGTTATGGCCCTTGCGTGCCTTGAATTACTTCCACCTGGCTGCAGTACGTGA
TTCTTGATCCCGAGCTTCGGGTTGGAAGTGGGTGGGAGAGTTCGAGGCCTTGCGCTTAAGGAGCCCCTTC
GCCTCGTGCTTGAGTTGAGGCCTGGCCTGGGCGCTGGGGCCGCCGCGTGCGAATCTGGTGGCACCTTCGC
GCCTGTCTCGCTGCTTTCGATAAGTCTCTAGCCATTTAAAATTTTTGATGACCTGCTGCGACGCTTTTTT
TCTGGCAAGATAGTCTTGTAAATGCGGGCCAAGATCTGCACACTGGTATTTCGGTTTTTGGGGCCGCGGG
CGGCGACGGGGCCCGTGCGTCCCAGCGCACATGTTCGGCGAGGCGGGGCCTGCGAGCGCGGCCACCGAGA
ATCGGACGGGGGTAGTCTCAAGCTGGCCGGCCTGCTCTGGTGCCTGGCCTCGCGCCGCCGTGTATCGCCC
CGCCCTGGGCGGCAAGGCTGGCCCGGTCGGCACCAGTTGCGTGAGCGGAAAGATGGCCGCTTCCCGGCCC
TGCTGCAGGGAGCTCAAAATGGAGGACGCGGCGCTCGGGAGAGCGGGCGGGTGAGTCACCCACACAAAGG
AAAAGGGCCTTTCCGTCCTCAGCCGTCGCTTCATGTGACTCCACGGAGTACCGGGCGCCGTCCAGGCACC
TCGATTAGTTCTCGAGCTTTTGGAGTACGTCGTCTTTAGGTTGGGGGGAGGGGTTTTATGCGATGGAGTT
TCCCCACACTGAGTGGGTGGAGACTGAAGTTAGGCCAGCTTGGCACTTGATGTAATTCTCCTTGGAATTT
GCCCTTTTTGAGTTTGGATCTTGGTTCATTCTCAAGCCTCAGACAGTGGTTCAAAGTTTTTTTCTTCCAT
TTCAGGTGTCGTGAGGCTAGCACCCTTGCCACCATGGTGAGCAAGGGCGAGGAGCTGTTCACCGGGGTGG
TGCCCATCCTGGTCGAGCTGGACGGCGACGTAAACGGCCACAAGTTCAGCGTGTCCGGCGAGGGCGAGGG
CGATGCCACCTACGGCAAGCTGACCCTGAAGTTCATCTGCACCACCGGCAAGCTGCCCGTGCCCTGGCCC
ACCCTCGTGACCACCTTCGGCTACGGCCTGCAGTGCTTCGCCCGCTACCCCGACCACATGAAGCAGCACG
ACTTCTTCAAGTCCGCCATGCCCGAAGGCTACGTCCAGGAGCGCACCATCTTCTTCAAGGACGACGGCAA
CTACAAGACCCGCGCCGAGGTGAAGTTCGAGGGCGACACCCTGGTGAACCGCATCGAGCTGAAGGGCATC
GACTTCAAGGAGGACGGCAACATCCTGGGGCACAAGCTGGAGTACAACTACAACAGCCACAACGTCTATA
TCATGGCCGACAAGCAGAAGAACGGCATCAAGGTGAACTTCAAGATCCGCCACAACATCGAGGACGGCAG
CGTGCAGCTCGCCGACCACTACCAGCAGAACACCCCCATCGGCGACGGCCCCGTGCTGCTGCCCGACAAC
CACTACCTGAGCTACCAGTCCGCCCTGAGCAAAGACCCCAACGAGAAGCGCGATCACATGGTCCTGCTGG
AGTTCGTGACCGCCGCCGGGATCACTCTCGGCATGGACGAGCTGTACAAGGGTGGACCAGGTGGTGGACA
TCAAACAAGTTTGTACAAAAAAGCTGAACGAGAAACGTAAAATGATATAAATATCAATATATTAAATTAG
ATTTTGCATAAAAAACAGACTACATAATACTGTAAAACACAACATATCCAGTCACTATGGCGGCCGCATT
AGGCACCCCAGGCTTTACACTTTATGCTTCCGGCTCGTATAATGTGTGGATTTTGAGTTAGGATCCGTCG
AGATTTTCAGGAGCTAAGGAAGCTAAAATGGAGAAAAAAATCACTGGATATACCACCGTTGATATATCCC
AATGGCATCGTAAAGAACATTTTGAGGCATTTCAGTCAGTTGCTCAATGTACCTATAACCAGACCGTTCA
GCTGGATATTACGGCCTTTTTAAAGACCGTAAAGAAAAATAAGCACAAGTTTTATCCGGCCTTTATTCAC
ATTCTTGCCCGCCTGATGAATGCTCATCCGGAATTCCGTATGGCAATGAAAGACGGTGAGCTGGTGATAT
GGGATAGTGTTCACCCTTGTTACACCGTTTTCCATGAGCAAACTGAAACGTTTTCATCGCTCTGGAGTGA
ATACCACGACGATTTCCGGCAGTTTCTACACATATATTCGCAAGATGTGGCGTGTTACGGTGAAAACCTG
GCCTATTTCCCTAAAGGGTTTATTGAGAATATGTTTTTCGTCTCAGCCAATCCCTGGGTGAGTTTCACCA
GTTTTGATTTAAACGTGGCCAATATGGACAACTTCTTCGCCCCCGTTTTCACCATGGGCAAATATTATAC
GCAAGGCGACAAGGTGCTGATGCCGCTGGCGATTCAGGTTCATCATGCCGTTTGTGATGGCTTCCATGTC
GGCAGAATGCTTAATGAATTACAACAGTACTGCGATGAGTGGCAGGCGGGGCGTAATCTAGAGGATCCGG
CTTACTAAAAGCCAGATAACAGTATGCGTATTTGCGCGCTGATTTTTGCGGTATAAGAATATATACTGAT
ATGTATACCCGAAGTATGTCAAAAAGAGGTATGCTATGAAGCAGCGTATTACAGTGACAGTTGACAGCGA
CAGCTATCAGTTGCTCAAGGCATATATGATGTCAATATCTCCGGTCTGGTAAGCACAACCATGCAGAATG
AAGCCCGTCGTCTGCGTGCCGAACGCTGGAAAGCGGAAAATCAGGAAGGGATGGCTGAGGTCGCCCGGTT
TATTGAAATGAACGGCTCTTTTGCTGACGAGAACAGGGGCTGGTGAAATGCAGTTTAAGGTTTACACCTA
TAAAAGAGAGAGCCGTTATCGTCTGTTTGTGGATGTACAGAGTGATATTATTGACACGCCCGGGCGACGG
ATGGTGATCCCCCTGGCCAGTGCACGTCTGCTGTCAGATAAAGTCCCCCGTGAACTTTACCCGGTGGTGC
ATATCGGGGATGAAAGCTGGCGCATGATGACCACCGATATGGCCAGTGTGCCGGTCTCCGTTATCGGGGA
AGAAGTGGCTGATCTCAGCCACCGCGAAAATGACATCAAAAACGCCATTAACCTGATGTTCTGGGGAATA
TAAATGTCAGGCTCCCTTATACACAGCCAGTCTGCAGGTCGACCATAGTGACTGGATATGTTGTGTTTTA
CAGTATTATGTAGTCTGTTTTTTATACAAAATCTAATTTAATATATTGATATTTATATCATTTTACGTTT
CTCGTTCAGCTTTCTTGTACAAAGTGGTTGATATCGGTAAGCCTATCCCTAACCCTCTCCTCGGTCTCGA
TTCTACGTAGTAATGAACTAGTACCGGTTAAGTCGACAATCAACGCGTTAAGTCGACAATCAACCTCTGG
ATTACAAAATTTGTGAAAGATTGACTGGTATTCTTAACTATGTTGCTCCTTTTACGCTATGTGGATACGC
TGCTTTAATGCCTTTGTATCATGCTATTGCTTCCCGTATGGCTTTCATTTTCTCCTCCTTGTATAAATCC
TGGTTGCTGTCTCTTTATGAGGAGTTGTGGCCCGTTGTCAGGCAACGTGGCGTGGTGTGCACTGTGTTTG
CTGACGCAACCCCCACTGGTTGGGGCATTGCCACCACCTGTCAGCTCCTTTCCGGGACTTTCGCTTTCCC
CCTCCCTATTGCCACGGCGGAACTCATCGCCGCCTGCCTTGCCCGCTGCTGGACAGGGGCTCGGCTGTTG
GGCACTGACAATTCCGTGGTGTTGTCGGGGAAATCATCGTCCTTTCCTTGGCTGCTCGCCTGTGTTGCCA
CCTGGATTCTGCGCGGGACGTCCTTCTGCTACGTCCCTTCGGCCCTCAATCCAGCGGACCTTCCTTCCCG
CGGCCTGCTGCCGGCTCTGCGGCCTCTTCCGCGTCTTCGCCTTCGCCCTCAGACGAGTCGGATCTCCCTT
TGGGCCGCCTCCCCGCGTCGACTTTAAGACCAATGACTTACAAGGCAGCTGTAGATCTTAGCCACTTTTT
AAAAGAAAAGGGGGGACTGGAAGGGCTAATTCACTCCCAACGAAGACAAGATCTGCTTTTTGCTTGTACT
GGGTCTCTCTGGTTAGACCAGATCTGAGCCTGGGAGCTCTCTGGCTAACTAGGGAACCCACTGCTTAAGC
CTCAATAAAGCTTGCCTTGAGTGCTTCAAGTAGTGTGTGCCCGTCTGTTGTGTGACTCTGGTAACTAGAG
ATCCCTCAGACCCTTTTAGTCAGTGTGGAAAATCTCTAGCAGTACGTATAGTAGTTCATGTCATCTTATT
ATTCAGTATTTATAACTTGCAAAGAAATGAATATCAGAGAGTGAGAGGAACTTGTTTATTGCAGCTTATA
ATGGTTACAAATAAAGCAATAGCATCACAAATTTCACAAATAAAGCATTTTTTTCACTGCATTCTAGTTG
TGGTTTGTCCAAACTCATCAATGTATCTTATCATGTCTGGCTCTAGCTATCCCGCCCCTAACTCCGCCCA
TCCCGCCCCTAACTCCGCCCAGTTCCGCCCATTCTCCGCCCCATGGCTGACTAATTTTTTTTATTTATGC
AGAGGCCGAGGCCGCCTCGGCCTCTGAGCTATTCCAGAAGTAGTGAGGAGGCTTTTTTGGAGGCCTAGGG
ACGTACCCAATTCGCCCTATAGTGAGTCGTATTACGCGCGCTCACTGGCCGTCGTTTTACAACGTCGTGA
CTGGGAAAACCCTGGCGTTACCCAACTTAATCGCCTTGCAGCACATCCCCCTTTCGCCAGCTGGCGTAAT
AGCGAAGAGGCCCGCACCGATCGCCCTTCCCAACAGTTGCGCAGCCTGAATGGCGAATGGG
[124 nt withheld, positions 5312-5435]
C
[91 nt withheld, positions 5437-5527]
A
[49 nt withheld, positions 5529-5577]
CCTTTGACGTTGGAGTCCACGTTCTTT
[37 nt withheld, positions 5605-5641]
ACCCTATCTCGGTCTATTCTTTTGATTTATAAGGGATTTTGCCGATTTCGGCCTATTGGTTAAAAAATGA
GCTGATTTAACAAAAATTTAACGCGAATTTTAACAAAATATTAACGCTTACAATTTAGGTGGCACTTTTC
GGGGAAATGTGCGCGGAACCCCTATTTGTTTATTTTTCTAAATACATTCAAATATGTATCCGCTCATGAG
ACAATAACCCTGATAAATGCTTCAATAATATTGAAAAAGGAAGAGTATGAGTATTCAACATTTCCGTGTC
GCCCTTATTCCCTTTTTTGCGGCATTTTGCCTTCCTGTTTTTGCTCACCCAGAAACGCTGGTGAAAGTAA
AAGATGCTGAAGATCAGTTGGGTGCACGAGTGGGTTACATCGAACTGGATCTCAACAGCGGTAAGATCCT
TGAGAGTTTTCGCCCCGAAGAACGTTTTCCAATGATGAGCACTTTTAAAGTTCTGCTATGTGGCGCGGTA
TTATCCCGTATTGACGCCGGGCAAGAGCAACTCGGTCGCCGCATACACTATTCTCAGAATGACTTGGTTG
AGTACTCACCAGTCACAGAAAAGCATCTTACGGATGGCATGACAGTAAGAGAATTATGCAGTGCTGCCAT
AACCATGAGTGATAACACTGCGGCCAACTTACTTCTGACAACGATCGGAGGACCGAAGGAGCTAACCGCT
TTTTTGCACAACATGGGGGATCATGTAACTCGCCTTGATCGTTGGGAACCGGAGCTGAATGAAGCCATAC
CAAACGACGAGCGTGACACCACGATGCCTGTAGCAATGGCAACAACGTTGCGCAAACTATTAACTGGCGA
ACTACTTACTCTAGCTTCCCGGCAACAATTAATAGACTGGATGGAGGCGGATAAAGTTGCAGGACCACTT
CTGCGCTCGGCCCTTCCGGCTGGCTGGTTTATTGCTGATAAATCTGGAGCCGGTGAGCGTGGGTCTCGCG
GTATCATTGCAGCACTGGGGCCAGATGGTAAGCCCTCCCGTATCGTAGTTATCTACACGACGGGGAGTCA
GGCAACTATGGATGAACGAAATAGACAGATCGCTGAGATAGGTGCCTCACTGATTAAGCATTGGTAACTG
TCAGACCAAGTTTACTCATATATACTTTAGATTGATTTAAAACTTCATTTTTAATTTAAAAGGATCTAGG
TGAAGATCCTTTTTGATAATCTCATGACCAAAATCCCTTAACGTGAGTTTTCGTTCCACTGAGCGTCAGA
CCCCGTAGAAAAGATCAAAGGATCTTCTTGAGATCCTTTTTTTCTGCGCGTAATCTGCTGCTTGCAAACA
AAAAAACCACCGCTACCAGCGGTGGTTTGTTTGCCGGATCAAGAGCTACCAACTCTTTTTCCGAAGGTAA
CTGGCTTCAGCAGAGCGCAGATACCAAATACTGTTCTTCTAGTGTAGCCGTAGTTAGGCCACCACTTCAA
GAACTCTGTAGCACCGCCTACATACCTCGCTCTGCTAATCCTGTTACCAGTGGCTGCTGCCAGTGGCGAT
AAGTCGTGTCTTACCGGGTTGGACTCAAGACGATAGTTACCGGATAAGGCGCAGCGGTCGGGCTGAACGG
GGGGTTCGTGCACACAGCCCAGCTTGGAGCGAACGACCTACACCGAACTGAGATACCTACAGCGTGAGCT
ATGAGAAAGCGCCACGCTTCCCGAAGGGAGAAAGGCGGACAGGTATCCGGTAAGCGGCAGGGTCGGAACA
GGAGAGCGCACGAGGGAGCTTCCAGGGGGAAACGCCTGGTATCTTTATAGTCCTGTCGGGTTTCGCCACC
TCTGACTTGAGCGTCGATTTTTGTGATGCTCGTCAGGGGGGCGGAGCCTATGGAAAAACGCCAGCAACGC
GGCCTTTTTACGGTTCCTGGCCTTTTGCTGGCCTTTTGCTCACATGTTCTTTCCTGCGTTATCCCCTGAT
TCTGTGGATAACCGTATTACCGCCTTTGAGTGAGCTGATACCGCTCGCCGCAGCCGAACGACCGAGCGCA
GCGAGTCAGTGAGCGAGGAAGCGGAAGAGCGCCCAATACGCAAACCGCCTCTCCCCGCGCGTTGGCCGAT
TCATTAATGCAGCTGGCACGACAGGTTTCCCGACTGGAAAGCGGGCAGTGAGCGCAACGCAATTAATGTG
AGTTAGCTCACTCATTAGGCACCCCAGGCTTTACACTTTATGCTTCCGGCTCGTATGTTGTGTGGAATTG
TGAGCGGATAACAATTTCACACAGGAAACAGCTATGACCATGATTACGCCAAGCGCGCAATTAACCCTCA
CTAAAGGGAACAAAAGCTGGAGCTGCAAGCTTAATGTAGTCTTATGCAATACTCTTGTAGTCTTGCAACA
TGGTAACGATGAGTTAGCAACATGCCTTACAAGGAGAGAAAAAGCACCGTGCATGCCGATTGGTGGAAGT
AAGGTGGTACGATCGTGCCTTATTAGGAAGGCAACAGACGGGTCTGACATGGATTGGACGAACCACTGAA
TTGCCGCATTGCAGAGATATTGTATTTAAGTGCCTAGCTCGATACATAAACGGGTCTCTCTGGTTAGACC
AGATCTGAGCCTGGGAGCTCTCTGGCTAACTAGGGAACCCACTGCTTAAGCCTCAATAAAGCTTGCCTTG
AGTGCTTCAAGTAGTGTGTGCCCGTCTGTTGTGTGACTCTGGTAACTAGAGATCCCTCAGACCCTTTTAG
TCAGTGTGGAAAATCTCTAGCAGTGGCGCCCGAACAGGGACTTGAAAGCGAAAGGGAAACCAGAGGAGCT
CTCTCGACGCAGGACTCGGCTTGCTGAAGCGCGCACGGCAAGAGGCGAGGGGCGGCGACTGGTGAGTACG
CCAAAAATTTTGACTAGCGGAGGCTAGAAGGAGAGAGATGGGTGCGAGAGCGTCAGTATTAAGCGGGGGA
GAATTAGATCGCGATGGGAAAAAATTCGGTTAAGGCCAGGGGGAAAGAAAAAATATAAATTAAAACATAT
AGTATGGGCAAGCAGGGAGCTAGAACGATTCGCAGTTAATCCTGGCCTGTTAGAAACATCAGAAGGCTGT
AGACAAATACTGGGACAGCTACAACCATCCCTTCAGACAGGATCAGAAGAACTTAGATCATTATATAATA
CAGTAGCAACCCTCTATTGTGTGCATCAAAGGATAGAGATAAAAGACACCAAGGAAGCTTTAGACAAGAT
AGAGGAAGAGCAAAACAAAAGTAAGACCACCGCACAGCAAGCGGCCGCTGATCTTCAGACCTGGAGGAGG
AGATATGAGGGACAATTGGAGAAGTGAATTATATAAATATAAAGTAGTAAAAATTGAACCATTAGGAGTA
GCACCCACCAAGGCAAAGAGAAGAGTGGTGCAGAGAGAAAAAAGAGCAGTGGGAATAGGAGCTTTGTTCC
TTGGGTTCTTGGGAGCAGCAGGAAGCACTATGGGCGCAGCGTCAATGACGCTGACGGTACAGGCCAGACA
ATTATTGTCTGGTATAGTGCAGCAGCAGAACAATTTGCTGAGGGCTATTGAGGCGCAACAGCATCTGTTG
CAACTCACAGTCTGGGGCATCAAGCAGCTCCAGGCAAGAATCCTGGCTGTGGAAAGATACCTAAAGGATC
AACAGCTCCTGGGGATTTGGGGTTGCTCTGGAAAACTCATTTGCACCACTGCTGTGCCTTGGAATGCTAG
TTGGAGTAATAAATCTCTGGAACAGATTTGGAATCACACGACCTGGATGGAGTGGGACAGAGAAATTAAC
AATTACACAAGCTTAATACACTCCTTAATTGAAGAATCGCAAAACCAGCAAGAAAAGAATGAACAAGAAT
TATTGGAATTAGATAAATGGGCAAGTTTGTGGAATTGGTTTAACATAACAAATTGGCTGTGGTATATAAA
ATTATTCATAATGATAGTAGGAGGCTTGGTAGGTTTAAGAATAGTTTTTGCTGTACTTTCTATAGTGAAT
AGAGTTAGGCAGGGATATTCACCATTATCGTTTCAGACCCACCTCCCAACCCCGAGGGGACCCATGCATT
GCATCTCAATTAGTCAGCAACCAGGTGTGGAAAGTCCCCAGGCTCCCCAGCAGGCAGAAGTATGCAAAGC
ATGCGTCTCAATTAGTCAGCAACCATAGTCCCGCCCCTAACTCCGCCCATCCCGCCCCTAACTCCGCCCA
GTTCCGCCCATTCTCCGCCCCATGGCTGACTAATTTTTTTTATTTATGCAGAGGCCGAGGCCGCCTCGGC
CTCTGAGCTATTCCAGAAGTAGTGAGGAGGCTTTTTTGGAGGCCTAGGCTTTTGCAAAAAGCTTTCTAGA
GGTACCGTGGCCACCATGATTGAACAAGATGGATTGCACGCAGGTTCTCCGGCCGCTTGGGTGGAGAGGC
TATTCGGCTATGACTGGGCACAACAGACAATCGGCTGCTCTGATGCCGCCGTGTTCCGGCTGTCAGCGCA
GGGGCGCCCGGTTCTTTTTGTCAAGACCGACCTGTCCGGTGCCCTGAATGAACTGCAAGACGAGGCAGCG
CGGCTATCGTGGCTGGCCACGACGGGCGTTCCTTGCGCAGCTGTGCTCGACGTTGTCACTGAAGCGGGAA
GGGACTGGCTGCTATTGGGCGAAGTGCCGGGGCAGGATCTCCTGTCATCTCACCTTGCTCCTGCCGAGAA
AGTATCCATCATGGCTGATGCAATGCGGCGGCTGCATACGCTTGATCCGGCTACCTGCCCATTCGACCAC
CAAGCGAAACATCGCATCGAGCGAGCACGTACTCGGATGGAAGCCGGTCTTGTCGATCAGGATGATCTGG
ACGAAGAGCATCAGGGGCTCGCGCCAGCCGAACTGTTCGCCAGGCTCAAGGCGAGCATGCCCGACGGCGA
GGATCTCGTCGTGACCCATGGCGATGCCTGCTTGCCGAATATCATGGTGGAAAATGGCCGCTTTTCTGGA
TTCATCGACTGTGGCCGGCTGGGTGTGGCGGACCGCTATCAGGACATAGCGTTGGCTACCCGTGATATTG
CTGAAGAGCTTGGCGGCGAATGGGCTGACCGCTTCCTCGTGCTTTACGGTATCGCCGCTCCCGATTCGCA
GCGCATCGCCTTCTATCGCCTTCTTGACGAGTTCTTCTGAGTTAACGAATTCTAGATCTTGAGACAAATG
GCAGTATTCATCCACAATTTTAAAAGAAAAGGGGGGATTGGGGGGTACAGTGCAGGGGAAAGAATAGTAG
ACATAATAGCAACAGACATACAAACTAAAGAATTACAAAAACAAATTACAAAAATTCAAAATTTTCGGGT
TTATTACAGGGACAGCAGAGATCCACTTTGGCGCCGG
